>Addgene plasmid #47788 | PTEX150-bio | depositor full sequence | sequence record 68825 | PTEX150-bio sequence 9552 bps
AGATCTATACATTGAATCAATATTGGCAATTAGCCATATTAGTCATTGGTTATATAGCATAAATCAATAT
TGGCTATTGGCCATTGCATACGTTGTATCTATATCATAATATGTACATTTATATTGGCTCATGTCCAATA
TGACCGCCATGTTGACATTGATTATTGACTAGTTATTAATAGTAATCAATTACGGGGTCATTAGTTCATA
GCCCATATATGGAGTTCCGCGTTACATAACTTACGGTAAATGGCCCGCCTGGCTGACCGCCCAACGACCC
CCGCCCATTGACGTCAATAATGACGTATGTTCCCATAGTAACGCCAATAGGGACTTTCCATTGACGTCAA
TGGGTGGAGTATTTACGGTAAACTGCCCACTTGGCAGTACATCAAGTGTATCATATGCCAAGTCCGCCCC
CTATTGACGTCAATGACGGTAAATGGCCCGCCTGGCATTATGCCCAGTACATGACCTTACGGGACTTTCC
TACTTGGCAGTACATCTACGTATTAGTCATCGCTATTACCATGGTGATGCGGTTTTGGCAGTACACCAAT
GGGCGTGGATAGCGGTTTGACTCACGGGGATTTCCAAGTCTCCACCCCATTGACGTCAATGGGAGTTTGT
TTTGGCACCAAAATCAACGGGACTTTCCAAAATGTCGTAATAACCCCGCCCCGTTGACGCAAATGGGCGG
TAGGCGTGTACGGTGGGAGGTCTATATAAGCAGAGCTCGTTTAGTGAACCGTCAGATCCTCACTCTCTTC
CGCATCGCTGTCTGCGAGGGCCAGCTGTTGGGCTCGCGGTTGAGGACAAACTCTTCGCGGTCTTTCCAGT
ACTCTTGGATCGGAAACCCGTCGGCCTCCGAACGGTACTCCGCCACCGAGGGACCTGAGCGAGTCCGCAT
CGACCGGATCGGAAAACCTCTCGAGAAAGGCGTCTAACCAGTCACAGTCGCAAGGTAGGCTGAGCACCGT
GGCGGGCGGCAGCGGGTGGCGGTCGGGGTTGTTTCTGGCGGAGGTGCTGCTGATGATGTAATTAAAGTAG
GCGGTCTTGAGACGGCGGATGGTCGAGGTGAGGTGTGGCAGGCTTGAGATCCAGCTGTTGGGGTGAGTAC
TCCCTCTCAAAAGCGGGCATTACTTCTGCGCTAAGATTGTCAGTTTCCAAAAACGAGGAGGATTTGATAT
TCACCTGGCCCGATCTGGCCATACACTTGAGTGACAATGACATCCACTTTGCCTTTCTCTCCACAGGTGT
CCACTCCCAGGTCCAAGTTTGCCACCATGGAGTTTCAGACCCAGGTACTCATGTCCCTGCTGCTCTGCAT
GTCTGGTGCGGCCGCCGTGCAGAACAACGGCAACAAGGCCCTGAACGTGATGCCCACCTGTAGCATGCCC
GGCAACGACGCCGACAGCAACGACAATGAGGCCGGCGACGTGGACAACGACAAGAACAACGAGCTGGGCA
ACGCTAACGATAACAACGAGATGAACAATGAGAACGCCGAGAGCAAGAACATGCAGGGCGAGAACAGCAA
CAACCAGGAACAGCTGAACGAGAACGTGCACGCCAACGATGACGCCATGTACGAGGGCACCCCCAGCAGC
GACAACCCCCCCCAGGAAAACGTCGACGCCAACAACAATGAGCAGGAATACGGCCCTCCCCAGGAAGAAC
CCGTCAGCGAGAACAACGTGGAGAATGTGGAGGTGGCCACCGACGACTCTGGCAACGATAACATCAACAA
CAACGACAACTTCAACAATAATGATAACTACAACGATAACGACAATTTCAATGAGGAACCCCCCAGCGAC
GACGGCAATAAGAACGAGGACGAGCTGACCGAGGGCAACCAGGCCGACGACAAGCCCATGAACGAGGAAG
AGGCCACCATCAACGAGATGGGGAAGATCACCAACCCCTTCGAGGACATGCTGAAGGGCAAGGTGGACGA
CATGGACATCGGCAAGATGATGAACAAGGACAATCTGCAGAGCTTCCTGAGCAGCCTGACCGGCAATAAG
GACGGCAGCGGCAAGAACCCCCTGAGCGACATGATGAACATCTTCGGCGTGCCCCAGACAGGCAAAGAAG
GCGCCGAGGGCGGCGTGAACAAAGAAAACCAGATGAAGCAGATCAACGAGCTGAAGGACAAGCTGGAAAC
CATGCTGAAAGGCGCTGGCGTGAACGTGGACAAGATCAAGGACAGCATCAAGAACAATGATCTGCTGAAG
AACAAGCAGCTGCTGAAAGAGGCCATCAGCAAGCTGACCCTGGACCCCAGCATGATGAATATGCTGAACA
ACAAGGACGGCGCCAACGGCAAGCCCTTCGACATCAACCCCGACTCCATGATGAAGATGTTCAACGCCCT
GAGCAACGAGAACGGCAACCTGGACGACCTGAAGATGAAGCCCACCGACGGCAGCTTCGACAGCTTCAAC
GACGGCGTGGACAACAACCTGGTGCCCAGCAACCCCAAGGGCCAGAACAATAACGAAGAGGATGACGAGG
AAGGCGGCGACGACGACGATTACGACGACAAGAGCTTCGTGGTCAACAGCAAGTACGCCGACAACAGCTT
TGAGGACAAGTTCAACACCTTCGACGAGAAGGACGACGACGTGAAGTACGAGCTGTTCGGCGAGAACGAA
GAGGCCGAGGAACTGAATAACAACGCCGCCACCGCCTCTTCTAAGGGCGACGCCAATAACGCCGTGAACA
CCCAGGAAGGCGAGGGCGAGGAAGAGAGCTTCAGCGCCAACGAGGAAAACATCAATAACAATAACAACCA
CAACAACAAGAATTACAACAACTACAACACCGCCCAGCAGGAAGAGGACGACAACTCCTTTAACGAGAAC
GACGAGCCCCTGATCAGCAGCAGCCAGTTCGACAACAACAAAAAGAACAAGATGAGCGTGTCCACCCACA
ACAAGAAAAGCAAGAACCTGATGGACAGCCTGGACCTGGAAAGCACCAACTACGGCAGCAACAGCGCCAG
CAGCATGAGCAACAATTACAACAGCAAGAATAAGAACTCCAAGAAGAATAACAAGAAGAAGTCCAGCCAG
AAGGACTACATCCGGACCGACGGCAAGGTGTCCTTCGACATGGCCACCCTGCAGAAAACCATCAAGAACT
TCGGCGGAGCCGACAACGAGATCGTGCAGAATATCCTGAAGAAATACGTGACCATCGACAACGACGACGA
CAACGATGCCGACGAGGATGAGGACGAGGACGACGATGATGACGATGACCTGGATGAGGATGAGTTCAGC
GTGAAGGACATCAAGAAGCTGATCGAGGAAGGCATCCTGGACTACGAGGACCTCACAGAGAACGAGCTGC
GGAAGCTGGCCAAGCCCGACGACAACTTTTACGAGCTGTCCCCCTACGCCTCCGATGAGAAGGACCTGAG
CCTGAACGAGGCCAGCGGCCTGACCAACGAGCAGCTGAAGAACTTCCTGGGCCAGAACGGCGCCTACCAC
ATGAGCTACGACAGCAAGAGCATCGACTACGCCAAGCAGAAGAAGTCTGAGAAGAAAGAGGACCAGCAAG
AGGACGACGACGGCTTCTACGACGCCTACAAGCAGATTAAGAACAGCTACGACGGCATCCCCAACAACTT
CAATCACGAGGCCCCCCAGCTGATCGGCAACAACTACGTGTTCACCAGCATCTACGACACCAAAGAGAAC
CTGATCAAGTTCCTGAAGAAGAACAGCGAGTACGACCTGTACGACGATGACGACAAAGAGGGCGGCAACT
TCAAGAGCCCCCTGTACGACAAGTACGGCGGCAAGCTGCAGAAGTTCAAGCGGCAGCGGGCCTTCAACAT
CCTGAAGCAGTGGCGGGCCAAAGAGAAGAAGCTGAAAGAGAAAAAGAAAAAAGAAGAGATGGAAGAGAAC
AAAGAGTTCGACTTCAGCAAGAACTACAACTTCGCCTCTAAGAATGACGGCGGCGTGACCATGTTCAGCA
AGGATCAGCTGGAAGATATGGTCAAGAATTTTGGGGGAAAGCCTAGCGCCCACGTGACCGACAGCTTCTC
CCGGAAAGAAAACCCCTTCGTGCCCACCAACACCAAAAACAACGCCAATGACGACGATGACATGGACAAC
GGCTACGTGACCTTCGACGGCAAGAACAAGGTGTCCGAGAATGATGACGACGAGAAAGGCAATAACAACG
ACGATGAGAATGACAATGACGACTCCAACGACGAGGAAGAACTGGACGAAGAGGAAGATGACAACGGCGC
GCCGTCGACCTCCATCACGGCCTATAAGAGTGAGGGGGAGTCAGCGGAGTTCTCCTTCCCACTCAACCTT
GGAGAGGAAAGCCTGCAGGGAGAGTTGAGATGGAAGGCAGAGAAGGCTCCTTCTTCCCAGTCCTGGATCA
CCTTCTCCCTAAAGAACCAAAAGGTGTCTGTGCAGAAGTCTACTAGCAACCCCAAGTTCCAGCTGTCCGA
AACGCTCCCACTCACCCTTCAGATACCCCAGGTCTCCCTTCAGTTTGCTGGTTCTGGCAACCTGACCCTG
ACTCTGGACAGAGGGATACTGTATCAGGAAGTGAACCTGGTGGTGATGAAAGTGACTCAGCCCGACAGCA
ACACTTTGACCTGTGAGGTGATGGGACCCACCTCACCCAAGATGAGACTGATCTTGAAGCAGGAGAATCA
GGAGGCCAGGGTCTCCAGGCAGGAGAAAGTGATTCAAGTGCAGGCCCCTGAAGCAGGGGTGTGGCAATGT
CTACTGAGTGAAGGTGAAGAGGTCAAGATGGACTCCAAGATCCAGGTTTTATCCAAAGGGTTGAATTCCG
GATCACTGCATCATATTCTGGATGCACAGAAAATGGTGTGGAATCATCGTTAAGTCTAGACACGTGATTA
ATTAAGGATCCCCCGACCTCGACCTCTGGCTAATAAAGGAAATTTATTTTCATTGCAATAGTGTGTTGGA
ATTTTTTGTGTCTCTCACTCGGAAGGACATATGGGAGGGCAAATCATTTGGTCGAGATCCCTCGGAGATC
TCTAGCTAGAGGATCGATCCCCGCCCCGGACGAACTAAACCTGACTACGACATCTCTGCCCCTTCTTCGC
GGGGCAGTGCATGTAATCCCTTCAGTTGGTTGGTACAACTTGCCAACTGGGCCCTGTTCCACATGTGACA
CGGGGGGGGACCAAACACAAAGGGGTTCTCTGACTGTAGTTGACATCCTTATAAATGGATGTGCACATTT
GCCAACACTGAGTGGCTTTCATCCTGGAGCAGACTTTGCAGTCTGTGGACTGCAACACAACATTGCCTTT
ATGTGTAACTCTTGGCTGAAGCTCTTACACCAATGCTGGGGGACATGTACCTCCCAGGGGCCCAGGAAGA
CTACGGGAGGCTACACCAACGTCAATCAGAGGGGCCTGTGTAGCTACCGATAAGCGGACCCTCAAGAGGG
CATTAGCAATAGTGTTTATAAGGCCCCCTTGTTAACCCTAAACGGGTAGCATATGCTTCCCGGGTAGTAG
TATATACTATCCAGACTAACCCTAATTCAATAGCATATGTTACCCAACGGGAAGCATATGCTATCGAATT
AGGGTTAGTAAAAGGGTCCTAAGGAACAGCGATATCTCCCACCCCATGAGCTGTCACGGTTTTATTTACA
TGGGGTCAGGATTCCACGAGGGTAGTGAACCATTTTAGTCACAAGGGCAGTGGCTGAAGATCAAGGAGCG
GGCAGTGAACTCTCCTGAATCTTCGCCTGCTTCTTCATTCTCCTTCGTTTAGCTAATAGAATAACTGCTG
AGTTGTGAACAGTAAGGTGTATGTGAGGTGCTCGAAAACAAGGTTTCAGGTGACGCCCCCAGAATAAAAT
TTGGACGGGGGGTTCAGTGGTGGCATTGTGCTATGACACCAATATAACCCTCACAAACCCCTTGGGCAAT
AAATACTAGTGTAGGAATGAAACATTCTGAATATCTTTAACAATAGAAATCCATGGGGTGGGGACAAGCC
GTAAAGACTGGATGTCCATCTCACACGAATTTATGGCTATGGGCAACACATAATCCTAGTGCAATATGAT
ACTGGGGTTATTAAGATGTGTCCCAGGCAGGGACCAAGACAGGTGAACCATGTTGTTACACTCTATTTGT
AACAAGGGGAAAGAGAGTGGACGCCGACAGCAGCGGACTCCACTGGTTGTCTCTAACACCCCCGAAAATT
AAACGGGGCTCCACGCCAATGGGGCCCATAAACAAAGACAAGTGGCCACTCTTTTTTTTGAAATTGTGGA
GTGGGGGCACGCGTCAGCCCCCACACGCCGCCCTGCGGTTTTGGACTGTAAAATAAGGGTGTAATAACTT
GGCTGATTGTAACCCCGCTAACCACTGCGGTCAAACCACTTGCCCACAAAACCACTAATGGCACCCCGGG
GAATACCTGCATAAGTAGGTGGGCGGGCCAAGATAGGGGCGCGATTGCTGCGATCTGGAGGACAAATTAC
ACACACTTGCGCCTGAGCGCCAAGCACAGGGTTGTTGGTCCTCATATTCACGAGGTCGCTGAGAGCACGG
TGGGCTAATGTTGCCATGGGTAGCATATACTACCCAAATATCTGGATAGCATATGCTATCCTAATCTATA
TCTGGGTAGCATAGGCTATCCTAATCTATATCTGGGTAGCATATGCTATCCTAATCTATATCTGGGTAGT
ATATGCTATCCTAATTTATATCTGGGTAGCATAGGCTATCCTAATCTATATCTGGGTAGCATATGCTATC
CTAATCTATATCTGGGTAGTATATGCTATCCTAATCTGTATCCGGGTAGCATATGCTATCCTAATAGAGA
TTAGGGTAGTATATGCTATCCTAATTTATATCTGGGTAGCATATACTACCCAAATATCTGGATAGCATAT
GCTATCCTAATCTATATCTGGGTAGCATATGCTATCCTAATCTATATCTGGGTAGCATAGGCTATCCTAA
TCTATATCTGGGTAGCATATGCTATCCTAATCTATATCTGGGTAGTATATGCTATCCTAATTTATATCTG
GGTAGCATAGGCTATCCTAATCTATATCTGGGTAGCATATGCTATCCTAATCTATATCTGGGTAGTATAT
GCTATCCTAATCTGTATCCGGGTAGCATATGCTATCCTCATGATAAGCTGTCAAACATGAGAATTTTCTT
GAAGACGAAAGGGCCTCGTGATACGCCTATTTTTATAGGTTAATGTCATGATAATAATGGTTTCTTAGAC
GTCAGGTGGCACTTTTCGGGGAAATGTGCGCGGAACCCCTATTTGTTTATTTTTCTAAATACATTCAAAT
ATGTATCCGCTCATGAGACAATAACCCTGATAAATGCTTCAATAATATTGAAAAAGGAAGAGTATGAGTA
TTCAACATTTCCGTGTCGCCCTTATTCCCTTTTTTGCGGCATTTTGCCTTCCTGTTTTTGCTCACCCAGA
AACGCTGGTGAAAGTAAAAGATGCTGAAGATCAGTTGGGTGCACGAGTGGGTTACATCGAACTGGATCTC
AACAGCGGTAAGATCCTTGAGAGTTTTCGCCCCGAAGAACGTTTTCCAATGATGAGCACTTTTAAAGTTC
TGCTATGTGGCGCGGTATTATCCCGTGTTGACGCCGGGCAAGAGCAACTCGGTCGCCGCATACACTATTC
TCAGAATGACTTGGTTGAGTACTCACCAGTCACAGAAAAGCATCTTACGGATGGCATGACAGTAAGAGAA
TTATGCAGTGCTGCCATAACCATGAGTGATAACACTGCGGCCAACTTACTTCTGACAACGATCGGAGGAC
CGAAGGAGCTAACCGCTTTTTTGCACAACATGGGGGATCATGTAACTCGCCTTGATCGTTGGGAACCGGA
GCTGAATGAAGCCATACCAAACGACGAGCGTGACACCACGATGCCTGCAGCAATGGCAACAACGTTGCGC
AAACTATTAACTGGCGAACTACTTACTCTAGCTTCCCGGCAACAATTAATAGACTGGATGGAGGCGGATA
AAGTTGCAGGACCACTTCTGCGCTCGGCCCTTCCGGCTGGCTGGTTTATTGCTGATAAATCTGGAGCCGG
TGAGCGTGGGTCTCGCGGTATCATTGCAGCACTGGGGCCAGATGGTAAGCCCTCCCGTATCGTAGTTATC
TACACGACGGGGAGTCAGGCAACTATGGATGAACGAAATAGACAGATCGCTGAGATAGGTGCCTCACTGA
TTAAGCATTGGTAACTGTCAGACCAAGTTTACTCATATATACTTTAGATTGATTTAAAACTTCATTTTTA
ATTTAAAAGGATCTAGGTGAAGATCCTTTTTGATAATCTCATGACCAAAATCCCTTAACGTGAGTTTTCG
TTCCACTGAGCGTCAGACCCCGTAGAAAAGATCAAAGGATCTTCTTGAGATCCTTTTTTTCTGCGCGTAA
TCTGCTGCTTGCAAACAAAAAAACCACCGCTACCAGCGGTGGTTTGTTTGCCGGATCAAGAGCTACCAAC
TCTTTTTCCGAAGGTAACTGGCTTCAGCAGAGCGCAGATACCAAATACTGTTCTTCTAGTGTAGCCGTAG
TTAGGCCACCACTTCAAGAACTCTGTAGCACCGCCTACATACCTCGCTCTGCTAATCCTGTTACCAGTGG
CTGCTGCCAGTGGCGATAAGTCGTGTCTTACCGGGTTGGACTCAAGACGATAGTTACCGGATAAGGCGCA
GCGGTCGGGCTGAACGGGGGGTTCGTGCACACAGCCCAGCTTGGAGCGAACGACCTACACCGAACTGAGA
TACCTACAGCGTGAGCTATGAGAAAGCGCCACGCTTCCCGAAGGGAGAAAGGCGGACAGGTATCCGGTAA
GCGGCAGGGTCGGAACAGGAGAGCGCACGAGGGAGCTTCCAGGGGGAAACGCCTGGTATCTTTATAGTCC
TGTCGGGTTTCGCCACCTCTGACTTGAGCGTCGATTTTTGTGATGCTCGTCAGGGGGGCGGAGCCTATGG
AAAAACGCCAGCAACGCGGCCTTTTTACGGTTCCTGGCCTTTTGCTGGCCTTTTGCTCACATGTTCTTTC
CTGCGTTATCCCCTGATTCTGTGGATAACCGTATTACCGCCTTTGAGTGAGCTGATACCGCTCGCCGCAG
CCGAACGACCGAGCGCAGCGAGTCAGTGAGCGAGGAAGCGGAAGAGCGCCCAATACGCAAACCGCCTCTC
CCCGCGCGTTGGCCGATTCATTAATGCAGCTGGCACGACAGGTTTCCCGACTGGAAAGCGGGCAGTGAGC
GCAACGCAATTAATGTGAGTTAGCTCACTCATTAGGCACCCCAGGCTTTACACTTTATGCTTCCGGCTCG
TATGTTGTGTGGAATTGTGAGCGGATAACAATTTCACACAGGAAACAGCTATGACCATGATTACGCCAAG
CTCTAGCTAGAGGTCGACCAATTCTCATGTTTGACAGCTTATCATCGCAGATCCGGGCAACGTTGTTGCC
ATTGCTGCAGGCGCAGAACTGGTAGGTATGGA
Features (pLannotate 1.2.2; 19 found; start..end, strand, type, name):
    154..533     +  enhancer       CMV enhancer: human cytomegalovirus immediate early enhancer
    535..734     +  promoter       CMV promoter: human cytomegalovirus (CMV) immediate early promoter
    802..840     +  misc_feature   Ad SA (fragment): adenovirus major late transcript splice acceptor (Friedrich and Soriano, 1991)
    873..1082    -  CDS            PTP (fragment): TERM_ADE02 - Experimental evidence at protein level: Swiss-Prot protein existence level 1. Protein covalently bound to the viral DNA that acts as a primer for viral genomic replication by DNA strand displacement. Assembles on the viral origin of replication in an initiation complex with viral polymerase, DBP, host NFIA and host POU2F1/OCT1. During initiation, the polymerase covalently couples the first dCTP with Ser- 580 of pTP. The terminal protein stimulates the template activity over 20 fold compared to protein-free templates. Neo-synthesized viral genomes are linked to two preterminal prot
   1113..1202    +  intron         chimeric intron (fragment): chimera between introns from adenovirus and immunoglobulin heavy chain genes
   1221..1267    +  CDS            IgH signal sequence (fragment): signal sequence from the mouse immunoglobulin heavy chain variable region
   3747..3763    +  CDS            Xpress™ tag (fragment): Xpress™ epitope tag, including an enterokinase recognition and cleavage site
   4266..4826    +  CDS            Cd4 (fragment): CD4_RAT - Experimental evidence at protein level: Swiss-Prot protein existence level 1. Integral membrane glycoprotein that plays an essential role in the immune response and serves multiple functions in responses against both external and internal offenses. In T-cells, functions primarily as a coreceptor for MHC class II molecule:peptide complex. The antigens presented by class II peptides are derived from extracellular proteins while class I peptides are derived from cytosolic proteins. Interacts simultaneously with the T-cell receptor (TCR) and the MHC class II presented by antigen presenti
   4932..4987    +  polyA_signal   β-globin poly(A) signal: rabbit β-globin polyadenylation signal (Gil and Proudfoot, 1987)
   5501..7182    -  rep_origin     oriP (fragment): Epstein-Barr virus oriP replication origin (Yates et al., 2000)
   7309..7413    +  promoter       AmpR promoter: bla
   7414..8274    +  CDS            AmpR: β-lactamase; bla; confers resistance to ampicillin, carbenicillin, and related antibiotics
   8445..9033    +  rep_origin     ori: high-copy-number ColE1/pMB1/pBR322/pUC origin of replication
   9216..9308    +  CDS            lacI (fragment): lac repressor; lacI; The lac repressor binds to the lac operator to inhibit transcription in E. coli. This inhibition can be relieved by adding lactose or isopropyl-β-D-thiogalactopyranoside (IPTG).
   9321..9342    +  protein_bind   CAP binding site: CAP binding activates transcription in the presence of cAMP. E. coli catabolite activator protein
   9357..9387    +  promoter       lac promoter: promoter for the E. coli lac operon
   9395..9411    +  protein_bind   lac operator: The lac repressor binds to the lac operator to inhibit transcription in E. coli. This inhibition can be relieved by adding lactose or isopropyl-β-D-thiogalactopyranoside (IPTG). lac repressor encoded by lacI
   9481..9497    +  promoter       tet promoter (fragment): E. coli promoter for tetracycline efflux protein gene
   9507..9532    -  CDS            bla(M) (fragment): β-lactamase lacking the signal sequence; bla(M); allows cytosolic expression of β-lactamase
