[The description below was written by a language model from this plasmid's Addgene catalogue record and pLannotate feature annotations shown in this document.]
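Description:
PTEX150-bio is a 9,552 bp mammalian expression plasmid built on the pTT3 backbone for transient production of a soluble, secreted form of the Plasmodium falciparum protein PTEX150 (also called Pf112). It is maintained in E. coli through a high-copy ColE1/pUC-type origin with ampicillin selection (AmpR, β-lactamase). It also carries an Epstein-Barr virus oriP fragment, which supports episomal persistence in cells that supply EBNA1. Remnants of lac regulatory sequence and other short annotated fragments near the bacterial origin appear to be backbone carry-over rather than functional parts.

Expression is driven by the human CMV immediate-early enhancer and promoter. These are followed by adenovirus-derived leader and splice elements and a chimeric intron, which generally improve mRNA processing, and the unit ends at a rabbit β-globin polyadenylation signal. The 2,919 bp insert is a synthetic, codon-optimised full-length PTEX150 sequence cloned between retained NotI and AscI sites. It is preceded by an exogenous mouse signal peptide, annotated as an immunoglobulin heavy chain signal sequence, that directs the protein into the secretory pathway. Thirteen serine or threonine residues were changed to alanine, so the protein carries no N-linked glycans when made in mammalian cells. The backbone supplies C-terminal rat Cd4 domains 3 and 4 followed by an enzymatic biotinylation sequence; the feature table annotates the Cd4 segment but not the biotinylation peptide. The short Xpress tag hit inside the insert region is probably a chance match.

Cotransfection with BirA biotin ligase yields monobiotinylated protein. The plasmid belongs to a library of recombinant merozoite cell surface and secreted proteins.
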