Addgene plasmid #47788: PTEX150-bio
Purpose: Expresses enzymatically monobiotinylated full-length PTEX150 with no N-linked glycans upon cotransfection with BirA in mammalian cells. Contains a C-terminal rat Cd4 d3+4 tag.
Depositing lab: Gavin Wright. Depositing organization: Wellcome Sanger Institute. Publication: A library of functional recombinant cell surface and secreted Plasmodium falciparum merozoite proteins. Crosnier C, Wanaguru M, McDade B, Osier FH, Marsh K, Rayner JC, Wright GJ. Mol Cell Proteomics. 2013 Sep 16. 10.1074/mcp.O113.028357 PubMed 24043421.
Backbone
  Vector backbone: pTT3
  Backbone manufacturer: Yves Durocher, NRC
  Backbone size w/o insert (bp): 6633
  Total vector size (bp): 9552
  Vector type: Mammalian Expression
Growth in bacteria
  Bacterial resistance: Ampicillin, 100 μg/mL
  Growth temperature: 37°C
  Growth strain: DH5alpha
  Copy number: High Copy
Gene/Insert
  Gene/Insert name: Codon-optimised PTEX150 (alt name: Pf112)
  Species: Synthetic; Plasmodium falciparum
  Insert size (bp): 2919
  Mutation: Exogenous signal peptide of mouse origin, changed Serine28, Serine42, Threonine49, Serine193, Threonine467, Threonine468, Serine479, Serine516, Serine574, Threonine719, Threonine736, Serine890 and Serine940 to Alanine residues
  Promoter: CMV
  Tag / fusion protein: rat Cd4 d3+4 (C terminal on backbone); enzymatic biotinylation sequence (C terminal on backbone)
  Cloning method: Restriction Enzyme; 5′ cloning site NotI (not destroyed); 3′ cloning site AscI (not destroyed)
  Sequencing primers: 5′ CMV-fwd
Resource information
  A portion of this plasmid was derived from a plasmid made by: pTT3 was obtained under an MTA from Yves Durocher, National Research Council of Canada- Biotechnology Research Institute
Terms and licenses: Academic/Nonprofit Terms; Industry Terms: Not Available to Industry
How to cite: PTEX150-bio was a gift from Gavin Wright (Addgene plasmid # 47788 ; http://n2t.net/addgene:47788 ; RRID:Addgene_47788)
