>Addgene plasmid #47788 | PTEX150-bio | addgene partial sequence | sequence record 71162 | CMV-F 5'-CGCAAATGGGCGGTAGGCGTG-3'
GAACCGTCAGATCCTCACTCTCTTCCGCATCGCTGTCTGCGAGGGCCAGCTGTTGGGCTCGCGGTTGAGG
ACAAACTCTTCGCGGTCTTTCCAGTACTCTTGGATCGGAAACCCGTCGGCCTCCGAACGGTACTCCGCCA
CCGAGGGACCTGAGCGAGTCCGCATCGACCGGATCGGAAAACCTCTCGAGAAAGGCGTCTAACCAGTCAC
AGTCGCAAGGTAGGCTGAGCACCGTGGCGGGCGGCAGCGGGTGGCGGTCGGGGTTGTTTCTGGCGGAGGT
GCTGCTGATGATGTAATTAAAGTAGGCGGTCTTGAGACGGCGGATGGTCGAGGTGAGGTGTGGCAGGCTT
GAGATCCAGCTGTTGGGGTGAGTACTCCCTCTCAAAAGCGGGCATTACTTCTGCGCTAAGATTGTCAGTT
TCCAAAAACGAGGAGGATTTGATATTCACCTGGCCCGATCTGGCCATACACTTGAGTGACAATGACATCC
ACTTTGCCTTTCTCTCCACAGGTGTCCACTCCCAGGTCCAAGTTTGCCACCATGGAGTTTCAGACCCAGG
TACTCATGTCCCTGCTGCTCTGCATGTCTGGTGCGGCCGCCGTGCAGAACAACGGCAACAAGGCCCTGAA
CGTGATGCCCACCTGTAGCATGCCCGGCAACGACGCCGACAGCAACGACAATGAGGCCGGCGACGTGGAC
AACGACAAGAACAACGAGCTGGGCAACGCTAACGATAACAACGAGATGAACAATGAGAACGCCGAGAGCA
AGAACATGCAGGGCGAGAACAGCAACAACCAGGAACAGCTGAACGAGAACGTGCACGCCAACGATGACGC
CATGTACGA
