>Addgene plasmid #47788 | PTEX150-bio | addgene partial sequence | sequence record 71524 | EBVori-F
AACCCCTTTGTGTTTGGTCCCCCCCCGTGTCACATGTGGAACAGGGCCCAGTTGGCAAGTTGTACCAACC
AACTGAAGGGATTACATGCACTGCCCCGCGAAGAAGGGGCAGAGATGTCGTAGTCAGGTTTAGTTCGTCC
GGGGCGGGGATCGATCCTCTAGCTAGAGATCTCCGAGGGATCTCGACCAAATGATTTGCCCTCCCATATG
TCCTTCCGAGTGAGAGACACAAAAAATTCCAACACACTATTGCAATGAAAATAAATTTCCTTTATTAGCC
AGAGGTCGAGGTCGGGGGATCCTTAATTAATCACGTGTCTAGACTTAACGATGATTCCACACCATTTTCT
GTGCATCCAGAATATGATGCAGTGATCCGGAATTCAACCCTTTGGATAAAACCTGGATCTTGGAGTCCAT
CTTGACCTCTTCACCTTCACTCAGTAGACATTGCCACACCCCTGCTTCAGGGGCCTGCACTTGAATCACT
TTCTCCTGCCTGGAGACCCTGGCCTCCTGATTCTCCTGCTTCAAGATCAGTCTCATCTTGGGTGAGGTGG
GTCCCATCACCTCACAGGTCAAAGTGTTGCTGTCGGGCTGAGTCACTTTCATCACCACCAGGTTCACTTC
CTGATACAGTATCCCTCTGTCCAGAGTCAGGGTCAGGTTGCCAGAACCAGCAAACTGAAGGGAGACCTGG
GGTATCTGAAGGGTGAGTGGGAGCGTTTCGGACAGCTGGAACTTGGGGTTGCTAGTAGACTTCTGCACAG
ACACCTTTTGGTTCTTTAGGGAGAAGGTGATCCAGGACTGGGAAGAAGGAGCCTTCTCTGCCTTCCATCT
CAACTCTCCCTGCAGGCTTTCCTCTCCAAGGTTGAGTGGGAAGGAGAACTCCGCTGACTCCCCCTCACTC
TTATAGGCCGTGATGGA
