>Addgene plasmid #47788 | PTEX150-bio | addgene partial sequence | sequence record 72230 | rCd4-R 5'-TCCCTGCAGGCTTTCCTCTCCAAGGTTGAG-3'
CCTCACTCTTATAGGCCGTGATGGAGGTCGACGGCGCGCCGTTGTCATCTTCCTCTTCGTCCAGTTCTTC
CTCGTCGTTGGAGTCGTCATTGTCATTCTCATCGTCGTTGTTATTGCCTTTCTCGTCGTCATCATTCTCG
GACACCTTGTTCTTGCCGTCGAAGGTCACGTAGCCGTTGTCCATGTCATCGTCGTCATTGGCGTTGTTTT
TGGTGTTGGTGGGCACGAAGGGGTTTTCTTTCCGGGAGAAGCTGTCGGTCACGTGGGCGCTAGGCTTTCC
CCCAAAATTCTTGACCATATCTTCCAGCTGATCCTTGCTGAACATGGTCACGCCGCCGTCATTCTTAGAG
GCGAAGTTGTAGTTCTTGCTGAAGTCGAACTCTTTGTTCTCTTCCATCTCTTCTTTTTTCTTTTTCTCTT
TCAGCTTCTTCTCTTTGGCCCGCCACTGCTTCAGGATGTTGAAGGCCCGCTGCCGCTTGAACTTCTGCAG
CTTGCCGCCGTACTTGTCGTACAGGGGGCTCTTGAAGTTGCCGCCCTCTTTGTCGTCATCGTCGTACAGG
TCGTACTCGCTGTTCTTCTTCAGGAACTTGATCAGGTTCTCTTTGGTGTCGTAGATGCTGGTGAACACGT
AGTTGTTGCCGATCAGCTGGGGGGCCTCGTGATTGAAGTTGTTGGGGATGCCGTCGTAGCTGTTCTTAAT
CTGCTTGTAGGCGTCGTAGAAGCCGTCGTCGTCCTCTTGCTGGTCCTCTTTCTTCTCAGACTTCTTCTGC
TTGGCGTAGTCGATGCTCTTGCTGTCGTAGCTCATGTGGTAGGCGCCGTTCTGGCCCAGGAAGTTCTTCA
GCTGCTCGTTGGTCAGGCCGCTGGCCTCGTTCAGGCTCAGGTCCTTCTCATCGGA
